>Addgene plasmid #60997 | pMTB-Multibow-hR | addgene partial sequence | sequence record 100862 | Multibow-fwd 5'-gccaccacctgttcctgtag-3'
CGTATAGGGATACTTTATACGAAGCTTATTGATCAATTCACAGCCACCATGCCAGAGCCAGCGAAGTCTG
CTCCCGCCCCGAAAAAGGGCTCCAAGAAGGCGGTGACTAAGGCGCAGAAGAAAGGCGGCAAGAAGCGCAA
GCGCAGCCGCAAGGAGAGCTATTCCATCTATGTGTACAAGGTTCTGAAGCAGGTCCACCCTGACACCGGC
ATTTCGTCCAAGGCCATGGGCATCATGAATTCGTTTGTGAACGACATTTTCGAGCGCATCGCAGGTGAGG
CTTCCCGCCTGGCGCATTACAACAAGCGCTCGACCATCACCTCCAGGGAGATCCAGACGGCCGTGCGCCT
GCTGCTGCCTGGGGAGTTGGCCAAGCACGCCGTGTCCGAGGGTACTAAGGCCATCACCAAGTACACCAGC
GCTGGAGCGCCAGCTGGAGGTGCAGGTGCAGCAATGGTGAGCAAGGGCGAGGAGGTCATCAAAGAGTTCA
TGCGCTTCAAGGTGCGCATGGAGGGCTCCATGAACGGCCACGAGTTCGAGATCGAGGGCGAGGGCGAGGG
CCGCCCCTACGAGGGCACCC
