>Addgene plasmid #60997 | pMTB-Multibow-hR | addgene partial sequence | sequence record 103806 | pMTBF2 5'-tttagggagtggtcctggtg-3'
TTTTTACTGAGCCCTACGACTCTGGCTGAGTGCCACACCGCCGGCAGCCGCAAAGCGGCTCAAACCATTG
CCTTTTATGGTAATAATGAGAGAATGCAGAGGGACTTCCTTTGTCTGGCATATCTGAGGCGCGCGCTGTC
ACTAGCGCCCACCAGCGGTCAGACTGTAGAATGCAGAGCAAAACAGGAAGTTGACTCCAGATGGTCACAT
GCTTGCTGAAACGCCTCTCCCTGGCAGCAGTGCAATTCTAACAGTTTCCCTTTCTTTTACAGTTCGCCAT
CCTAGGCCTATTTAGGTGACACTATAGAAGAGTACAAGCTACTTGTTCTTTTTGCAGGATCCGCCACCAT
GACTAGCTCGAGATAACTTCGTATAGTATACCTTATACGAAGTTATCGAGCTCAT
