>Addgene plasmid #60997 | pMTB-Multibow-hR | addgene partial sequence | sequence record 105818 | pMTBF2 5'-tttagggagtggtcctggtg-3'
AATGCAGAGCAAAACAGGAAGTTGACTCCAGATGGTCACATGCTTGCTGAAACGCCTCTCCCTGGCAGCA
GTGCAATTCTAACAGTTTCCCTTTCTTTTACAGTTCGCCATCCTAGGCCTATTTAGGTGACACTATAGAA
GAGTACAAGCTACTTGTTCTTTTTGCAGGATCCGCCACCATGACTAGTTCGAGATAACTTCGTATAGTAT
ACCTTATACGAAGTTATCGAGCTCATAACTTCGTATAGGATACTTTATACGAAGTTATAACTCGAGATAA
CTTCGTATAGCATACATTATACGAAGTTATACCGGCAGATCTCGCCACCATGGTGAGTGTGATTAAACCA
GAGATGAAGATGAAGTACTTCATGGACGGCTCCGTCAATGGGCATGAGTTCACAGTTGAAGGTGAAGGCA
CAGGCAAACCTTACGAGGGACATCAAGAGATGACACTACGCGTCACAATGGCCAAGGGCGGGCCAATGCC
TTTCTCGTTTGACTTAGTGTCACACACGTTCTGTTACGGCCACAGACCTTTTACTAAATATCCAGAAGAG
ATACCAGACTATTTCAAACAAGCATTTCCTGAAGGCCTGTCATGGGAAAGGTCGTTGCAGTTCGTGGGCT
GGGAGGCCTCCTCCGAGCGGATGTACCCCGAGGACGGCGCCCTGAAGGGCGAGATCAAGCAGAGGCTGAA
GCTGAAGGACGGCGGCCACTACGACGCTGAGGTCAAGACCACCTACAAGGCCAAGAAGCCCGTGC
