>Addgene plasmid #60997 | pMTB-Multibow-hR | addgene partial sequence | sequence record 106654 | GFPGenotFW 5'-ACAACAAGCGCTCGACCATCAC-3'
ACGGCCGTGCGCCTGCTGCTGCCTGGGGAGTTGGCCAAGCACGCCGTGTCCGAGGGTACTAAGGCCATCA
CCAAGTACACCAGCGCTGGAGCGCCAGCTGGAGGTGCAGGTGCAGCAATGGTGAGCAAGGGCGAGGAGGT
CATCAAAGAGTTCATGCGCTTCAAGGTGCGCATGGAGGGCTCCATGAACGGCCACGAGTTCGAGATCGAG
GGCGAGGGCGAGGGCCGCCCCTACGAGGGCACCCAGACCGCCAAGCTGAAGGTGACCAAGGGCGGCCCCC
TGCCCTTCGCCTGGGACATCCTGTCCCCCCAGTTCATGTACGGCTCCAAGGCGTACGTGAAGCACCCCGC
CGACATCCCCGATTACAAGAAGCTGTCCTTCCCCGAGGGCTTCAAGTGGGAGCGCGTGATGAACTTCGAG
GACGGCGGTCTGGTGACCGTGACCCAGGACTCCTCCCTGCAGGACGGCACGCTGATCTACAAGGTGAAGA
TGC
