[The description below was written by a language model from this plasmid's Addgene catalogue record.]
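Description:
pMTB-Multibow-hR is a zebrafish transgenesis plasmid built on the pMTB backbone, which carries Tol2 transposon sites so that the cassette between them can be integrated into the fish genome by Tol2 transposase. In bacteria it is selected with ampicillin and is recorded as low copy. The record gives no feature table, so the origin of replication and the exact order of elements are not stated.

The payload is a synthetic dTomato red fluorescent protein fused at its N-terminus to histone 2B, which targets the reporter to chromatin and gives a nuclear signal. Expression is driven by the Bactin2 (beta-actin 2) promoter, generally used for broad expression in zebrafish. The coding region is embedded in an arrangement of loxP recombination sites designed so that the fluorescent protein is initially not expressed. After Cre-mediated recombination, each copy settles permanently into either an ON or an OFF state. The detailed geometry of the lox sites is not described in the record.

This plasmid is one member of the Multibow set, in which constructs encoding different fluorescent proteins are combined. Independent binary switching of each one after Cre exposure gives cells heritable, digital spectral barcodes for cell tracing and lineage analysis. The depositor notes that the repeated loxP sites make these constructs prone to recombination. This shows up as instability in E. coli cultures, low yields from larger preparations and sequencing reads that can be poor in quality. Verification is best focused on the variable region that distinguishes members of the set, because they all share the same backbone.
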