Addgene plasmid #60997: pMTB-Multibow-hR
Purpose: Part of Multibow set of constructs--each FP gene is initially not expressed and then adopts a permanent ON or OFF status upon Cre-mediated recombination. Encodes nuclear dTomato
Depositing lab: Sean Megason. Depositing organization: Harvard Medical School. Publication: Multibow: digital spectral barcodes for cell tracing. Xiong F, Obholzer ND, Noche RR, Megason SG. PLoS One. 2015 May 26;10(5):e0127822. doi: 10.1371/journal.pone.0127822. eCollection 2015. PONE-D-14-56414 PubMed 26010570.
Backbone
  Vector backbone: pMTB
  Vector type: Zebrafish
Growth in bacteria
  Bacterial resistance: Ampicillin, 100 μg/mL
  Growth temperature: 37°C
  Growth strain: Stbl3
  Copy number: Low Copy
Gene/Insert
  Gene/Insert name: dTomato
  Species: Synthetic
  Promoter: Bactin2
  Tag / fusion protein: histone 2B tag (N terminal on insert)
  Cloning method: Gibson Cloning
  Sequencing primers: 5′ SP6; 3′ CAGCAGGACCATTTATCATGCTGCTGC
Terms and licenses: Academic/Nonprofit Terms; Industry Terms: Not Available to Industry
Depositor comments: Multibow constructs contain repetitive loxP sites that make these constructs prone to recombination. The constructs display a few issues with bacterial stability and sequencing that need to be considered when amplifying, storing and using them. First, in our hands Multibow constructs have displayed instability in E.coli cultures and had low yield in Maxi/Midi-preps. Mini-prep is recommended to harvest Multibow constructs. For transformation, we have had success with 5-alpha F'Iq cells (NEB). Second, the sequencing of Multibow constructs may run into problems of low quality/inaccurate reads. A problematic trace file does not necessarily mean the construct is wrong or the sample has mixed sequences. Third, before using the constructs harvested from mini-prep for injections, we recommend a further purification step using DNA purification kits such as MinElute PCR purification kit (Qiagen). All Multibow constructs share a backbone of pMTB vector (AMP resistance) containing the tol2 sites for transgenic insertion and the loxP recombination sites. To validate the variable region, we recommend sequencing with this specific primer: 5'-CAGCAGGACCATTTATCATGCTGCTGC-3', which recognizes the end of the variable region. The Sp6 primer may not provide enough reading length to reach the variable region.
How to cite: pMTB-Multibow-hR was a gift from Sean Megason (Addgene plasmid # 60997 ; http://n2t.net/addgene:60997 ; RRID:Addgene_60997)
